Addgene plasmid #85088: pC3R112C/T180C
Purpose: Expresses PCNA3 variant (R112C/T180C) fused to P450cam (CYP101A1) in E. coli
Depositing lab: Teruyuki Nagamune. Depositing organization: The University of Tokyo. Publication: Immobilization of a Bacterial Cytochrome P450 Monooxygenase System on a Solid Support. Tan CY, Hirakawa H, Suzuki R, Haga T, Iwata F, Nagamune T. Angew Chem Int Ed Engl. 2016 Oct 26. doi: 10.1002/anie.201608033. PubMed 27781345.
Backbone
  Vector backbone: pET-28b(+)
  Backbone manufacturer: Merck Millipore
  Backbone size w/o insert (bp): 5332
  Total vector size (bp): 7366
  Modifications to backbone: N/A
  Vector type: Bacterial Expression
Growth in bacteria
  Bacterial resistance: Kanamycin, 50 μg/mL
  Growth temperature: 37°C
  Growth strain: DH5alpha
  Growth instructions: Supplement with 1% glucose is recommended to suppress leaky expression.
  Copy number: Low Copy
Gene/Insert
  Gene/Insert name: The R112C/T180C variant of PCNA3 fused to P450cam (alt name: P450cam-PCNA3(R112C/T180C))
  Species: Synthetic; Sulfolobus solfataricus P2, Pseudomonas putida
  Insert size (bp): 2034
  Mutation: R112C/T180C in PCNA3
  Promoter: T7 promoter
  Tag / fusion protein: His6 tag (N terminal on backbone)
  Cloning method: Unknown
  Sequencing primers: 5′ T7; 3′ T7 Terminal
Terms and licenses: Academic/Nonprofit Terms; Industry Terms: Not Available to Industry
Depositor comments: The plamid was obtained from pGS-3R112C/T180C (Plasmid #85095) and pBsaP450camGG (Plasmid #85101) by Golden Gate assembly.
How to cite: pC3R112C/T180C was a gift from Teruyuki Nagamune (Addgene plasmid # 85088 ; http://n2t.net/addgene:85088 ; RRID:Addgene_85088)
