[The description below was written by a language model from this plasmid's Addgene catalogue record and pLannotate feature annotations shown in this document.]
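Description:
pC3R112C/T180C is a 7,366 bp bacterial expression plasmid built on the pET-28b(+) backbone for producing a cytochrome P450–PCNA fusion protein in E. coli. It is maintained through a ColE1/pBR322-type origin together with the rop gene and bom region, consistent with the low copy number listed in the record, and it is selected with kanamycin via the aph(3')-Ia KanR gene. An f1 origin is also present. The short TcR, AmpR promoter, capTEV, 9xHis and SET1 "fragment" hits in the feature table are probably annotation matches to backbone sequence and its His-tag region rather than functional elements.

The expression cassette uses a T7 promoter followed by a lac operator and the T7 gene 10 ribosome binding site, with the plasmid-borne lacI gene supplying repressor. Transcription therefore depends on T7 RNA polymerase in the host and is inducible with IPTG. The T7 terminator closes the unit. The open reading frame begins with the backbone's N-terminal His6 tag and thrombin cleavage site, then encodes Pseudomonas putida P450cam (camC, CYP101A1), followed after a short intervening stretch by PCNA3 from Sulfolobus (Saccharolobus) solfataricus carrying the R112C and T180C substitutions. A backbone His-tag sequence is annotated downstream of PCNA3, but the record does not say whether it is translated.

According to the depositor, the fusion was assembled by Golden Gate cloning from two donor plasmids. PCNA3 is one subunit of the heterotrimeric archaeal sliding clamp. The associated publication concerns immobilising a bacterial P450 monooxygenase system on a solid support, but the record does not state the specific role of the two introduced cysteines.
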