Features (pLannotate 1.2.2; 22 found; start..end, strand, type, name):
     12..467     +  rep_origin     f1 ori (sequence partly withheld): f1 bacteriophage origin of replication; arrow indicates direction of (+) strand synthesis
    494..551     +  promoter       AmpR promoter (fragment): bla
    560..1375    -  CDS            KanR: aminoglycoside phosphotransferase; aph(3')-Ia; confers resistance to kanamycin in bacteria or G418 (Geneticin®) in eukaryotes
   1497..2085    +  rep_origin     ori: high-copy-number ColE1/pMB1/pBR322/pUC origin of replication
   2271..2413    -  misc_feature   bom: basis of mobility region from pBR322
   2515..2706    -  CDS            rop: Rop protein, which maintains plasmids at low copy number; rop
   2723..3103    +  CDS            YPB1_ECOLX: Protein predicted: Swiss-Prot protein existence level 4. From Escherichia coli.
   3175..3466    -  CDS            TcR (fragment): tetracycline efflux protein; tet; confers resistance to tetracycline
   3481..3502    -  protein_bind   CAP binding site: CAP binding activates transcription in the presence of cAMP. E. coli catabolite activator protein
   3515..4597    -  CDS            lacI: lac repressor; lacI; The lac repressor binds to the lac operator to inhibit transcription in E. coli. This inhibition can be relieved by adding lactose or isopropyl-β-D-thiogalactopyranoside (IPTG).
   4598..4675    -  promoter       lacI promoter: lacI
   4683..4962    -  CDS            TcR (fragment): tetracycline efflux protein; tet; confers resistance to tetracycline
   4984..5002    +  promoter       T7 promoter: promoter for bacteriophage T7 RNA polymerase
   5003..5027    +  protein_bind   lac operator: The lac repressor binds to the lac operator to inhibit transcription in E. coli. This inhibition can be relieved by adding lactose or isopropyl-β-D-thiogalactopyranoside (IPTG). lac repressor encoded by lacI
   5042..5064    +  RBS            RBS: efficient ribosome binding site from bacteriophage T7 gene 10 (Olins and Rangwala, 1989)
   5083..5099    +  CDS            capTEV™ (fragment): composite tag for in vivo biotinylation, TEV protease cleavage, and 6xHis tagging
   5110..5127    +  CDS            thrombin site: thrombin recognition and cleavage site
   5131..6375    +  CDS            camC: CPXA_PSEPU - Also known as cyp101. Experimental evidence at protein level: Swiss-Prot protein existence level 1. Involved in a camphor oxidation system. From Pseudomonas putida (Arthrobacter siderocapsulatus).
   6430..7161    +  CDS            pcn3: PCNA3_SACS2 - Also known as pcnA-1. Experimental evidence at protein level: Swiss-Prot protein existence level 1. One of the sliding clamp subunits that acts as a moving platform for DNA processing. Responsible for tethering the catalytic subunit of DNA polymerase to DNA during high-speed replication. DNA polymerase I, DNA ligase and the flap endonuclease may be constitutively associated with the PCNA heterotrimer forming a scanning complex able to couple DNA synthesis and Okazaki fragment maturation. Heterotrimer stimulates the Holliday junction resolvase Hjc. From Saccharolobus solfataricus
   7210..7227    +  CDS            9xHis (fragment): 9xHis affinity tag
   7237..7286    +  CDS            SET1 (fragment): solubility-enhancement tag derived from T7 phage gene 10B
   7294..7341    +  terminator     T7 terminator: transcription terminator for bacteriophage T7 RNA polymerase
>Addgene plasmid #85088 | pC3R112C/T180C | depositor full sequence | sequence record 164486 | pC3R112C/T180C sequence 7366 bps
TGGCGAATGGG
[124 nt withheld, positions 12-135]
C
[91 nt withheld, positions 137-227]
A
[49 nt withheld, positions 229-277]
CCTTTGACGTTGGAGTCCACGTTCTTT
[37 nt withheld, positions 305-341]
ACCCTATCTCGGTCTATTCTTTTGATTTATAAGGGATTTTGCCGATTTCGGCCTATTGGTTAAAAAATGA
GCTGATTTAACAAAAATTTAACGCGAATTTTAACAAAATATTAACGTTTACAATTTCAGGTGGCACTTTT
CGGGGAAATGTGCGCGGAACCCCTATTTGTTTATTTTTCTAAATACATTCAAATATGTATCCGCTCATGA
ATTAATTCTTAGAAAAACTCATCGAGCATCAAATGAAACTGCAATTTATTCATATCAGGATTATCAATAC
CATATTTTTGAAAAAGCCGTTTCTGTAATGAAGGAGAAAACTCACCGAGGCAGTTCCATAGGATGGCAAG
ATCCTGGTATCGGTCTGCGATTCCGACTCGTCCAACATCAATACAACCTATTAATTTCCCCTCGTCAAAA
ATAAGGTTATCAAGTGAGAAATCACCATGAGTGACGACTGAATCCGGTGAGAATGGCAAAAGTTTATGCA
TTTCTTTCCAGACTTGTTCAACAGGCCAGCCATTACGCTCGTCATCAAAATCACTCGCATCAACCAAACC
GTTATTCATTCGTGATTGCGCCTGAGCGAGACGAAATACGCGATCGCTGTTAAAAGGACAATTACAAACA
GGAATCGAATGCAACCGGCGCAGGAACACTGCCAGCGCATCAACAATATTTTCACCTGAATCAGGATATT
CTTCTAATACCTGGAATGCTGTTTTCCCGGGGATCGCAGTGGTGAGTAACCATGCATCATCAGGAGTACG
GATAAAATGCTTGATGGTCGGAAGAGGCATAAATTCCGTCAGCCAGTTTAGTCTGACCATCTCATCTGTA
ACATCATTGGCAACGCTACCTTTGCCATGTTTCAGAAACAACTCTGGCGCATCGGGCTTCCCATACAATC
GATAGATTGTCGCACCTGATTGCCCGACATTATCGCGAGCCCATTTATACCCATATAAATCAGCATCCAT
GTTGGAATTTAATCGCGGCCTAGAGCAAGACGTTTCCCGTTGAATATGGCTCATAACACCCCTTGTATTA
CTGTTTATGTAAGCAGACAGTTTTATTGTTCATGACCAAAATCCCTTAACGTGAGTTTTCGTTCCACTGA
GCGTCAGACCCCGTAGAAAAGATCAAAGGATCTTCTTGAGATCCTTTTTTTCTGCGCGTAATCTGCTGCT
TGCAAACAAAAAAACCACCGCTACCAGCGGTGGTTTGTTTGCCGGATCAAGAGCTACCAACTCTTTTTCC
GAAGGTAACTGGCTTCAGCAGAGCGCAGATACCAAATACTGTCCTTCTAGTGTAGCCGTAGTTAGGCCAC
CACTTCAAGAACTCTGTAGCACCGCCTACATACCTCGCTCTGCTAATCCTGTTACCAGTGGCTGCTGCCA
GTGGCGATAAGTCGTGTCTTACCGGGTTGGACTCAAGACGATAGTTACCGGATAAGGCGCAGCGGTCGGG
CTGAACGGGGGGTTCGTGCACACAGCCCAGCTTGGAGCGAACGACCTACACCGAACTGAGATACCTACAG
CGTGAGCTATGAGAAAGCGCCACGCTTCCCGAAGGGAGAAAGGCGGACAGGTATCCGGTAAGCGGCAGGG
TCGGAACAGGAGAGCGCACGAGGGAGCTTCCAGGGGGAAACGCCTGGTATCTTTATAGTCCTGTCGGGTT
TCGCCACCTCTGACTTGAGCGTCGATTTTTGTGATGCTCGTCAGGGGGGCGGAGCCTATGGAAAAACGCC
AGCAACGCGGCCTTTTTACGGTTCCTGGCCTTTTGCTGGCCTTTTGCTCACATGTTCTTTCCTGCGTTAT
CCCCTGATTCTGTGGATAACCGTATTACCGCCTTTGAGTGAGCTGATACCGCTCGCCGCAGCCGAACGAC
CGAGCGCAGCGAGTCAGTGAGCGAGGAAGCGGAAGAGCGCCTGATGCGGTATTTTCTCCTTACGCATCTG
TGCGGTATTTCACACCGCATATATGGTGCACTCTCAGTACAATCTGCTCTGATGCCGCATAGTTAAGCCA
GTATACACTCCGCTATCGCTACGTGACTGGGTCATGGCTGCGCCCCGACACCCGCCAACACCCGCTGACG
CGCCCTGACGGGCTTGTCTGCTCCCGGCATCCGCTTACAGACAAGCTGTGACCGTCTCCGGGAGCTGCAT
GTGTCAGAGGTTTTCACCGTCATCACCGAAACGCGCGAGGCAGCTGCGGTAAAGCTCATCAGCGTGGTCG
TGAAGCGATTCACAGATGTCTGCCTGTTCATCCGCGTCCAGCTCGTTGAGTTTCTCCAGAAGCGTTAATG
TCTGGCTTCTGATAAAGCGGGCCATGTTAAGGGCGGTTTTTTCCTGTTTGGTCACTGATGCCTCCGTGTA
AGGGGGATTTCTGTTCATGGGGGTAATGATACCGATGAAACGAGAGAGGATGCTCACGATACGGGTTACT
GATGATGAACATGCCCGGTTACTGGAACGTTGTGAGGGTAAACAACTGGCGGTATGGATGCGGCGGGACC
AGAGAAAAATCACTCAGGGTCAATGCCAGCGCTTCGTTAATACAGATGTAGGTGTTCCACAGGGTAGCCA
GCAGCATCCTGCGATGCAGATCCGGAACATAATGGTGCAGGGCGCTGACTTCCGCGTTTCCAGACTTTAC
GAAACACGGAAACCGAAGACCATTCATGTTGTTGCTCAGGTCGCAGACGTTTTGCAGCAGCAGTCGCTTC
ACGTTCGCTCGCGTATCGGTGATTCATTCTGCTAACCAGTAAGGCAACCCCGCCAGCCTAGCCGGGTCCT
CAACGACAGGAGCACGATCATGCGCACCCGTGGGGCCGCCATGCCGGCGATAATGGCCTGCTTCTCGCCG
AAACGTTTGGTGGCGGGACCAGTGACGAAGGCTTGAGCGAGGGCGTGCAAGATTCCGAATACCGCAAGCG
ACAGGCCGATCATCGTCGCGCTCCAGCGAAAGCGGTCCTCGCCGAAAATGACCCAGAGCGCTGCCGGCAC
CTGTCCTACGAGTTGCATGATAAAGAAGACAGTCATAAGTGCGGCGACGATAGTCATGCCCCGCGCCCAC
CGGAAGGAGCTGACTGGGTTGAAGGCTCTCAAGGGCATCGGTCGAGATCCCGGTGCCTAATGAGTGAGCT
AACTTACATTAATTGCGTTGCGCTCACTGCCCGCTTTCCAGTCGGGAAACCTGTCGTGCCAGCTGCATTA
ATGAATCGGCCAACGCGCGGGGAGAGGCGGTTTGCGTATTGGGCGCCAGGGTGGTTTTTCTTTTCACCAG
TGAGACGGGCAACAGCTGATTGCCCTTCACCGCCTGGCCCTGAGAGAGTTGCAGCAAGCGGTCCACGCTG
GTTTGCCCCAGCAGGCGAAAATCCTGTTTGATGGTGGTTAACGGCGGGATATAACATGAGCTGTCTTCGG
TATCGTCGTATCCCACTACCGAGATATCCGCACCAACGCGCAGCCCGGACTCGGTAATGGCGCGCATTGC
GCCCAGCGCCATCTGATCGTTGGCAACCAGCATCGCAGTGGGAACGATGCCCTCATTCAGCATTTGCATG
GTTTGTTGAAAACCGGACATGGCACTCCAGTCGCCTTCCCGTTCCGCTATCGGCTGAATTTGATTGCGAG
TGAGATATTTATGCCAGCCAGCCAGACGCAGACGCGCCGAGACAGAACTTAATGGGCCCGCTAACAGCGC
GATTTGCTGGTGACCCAATGCGACCAGATGCTCCACGCCCAGTCGCGTACCGTCTTCATGGGAGAAAATA
ATACTGTTGATGGGTGTCTGGTCAGAGACATCAAGAAATAACGCCGGAACATTAGTGCAGGCAGCTTCCA
CAGCAATGGCATCCTGGTCATCCAGCGGATAGTTAATGATCAGCCCACTGACGCGTTGCGCGAGAAGATT
GTGCACCGCCGCTTTACAGGCTTCGACGCCGCTTCGTTCTACCATCGACACCACCACGCTGGCACCCAGT
TGATCGGCGCGAGATTTAATCGCCGCGACAATTTGCGACGGCGCGTGCAGGGCCAGACTGGAGGTGGCAA
CGCCAATCAGCAACGACTGTTTGCCCGCCAGTTGTTGTGCCACGCGGTTGGGAATGTAATTCAGCTCCGC
CATCGCCGCTTCCACTTTTTCCCGCGTTTTCGCAGAAACGTGGCTGGCCTGGTTCACCACGCGGGAAACG
GTCTGATAAGAGACACCGGCATACTCTGCGACATCGTATAACGTTACTGGTTTCACATTCACCACCCTGA
ATTGACTCTCTTCCGGGCGCTATCATGCCATACCGCGAAAGGTTTTGCGCCATTCGATGGTGTCCGGGAT
CTCGACGCTCTCCCTTATGCGACTCCTGCATTAGGAAGCAGCCCAGTAGTAGGTTGAGGCCGTTGAGCAC
CGCCGCCGCAAGGAATGGTGCATGCAAGGAGATGGCGCCCAACAGTCCCCCGGCCACGGGGCCTGCCACC
ATACCCACGCCGAAACAAGCGCTCATGAGCCCGAAGTGGCGAGCCCGATCTTCCCCATCGGTGATGTCGG
CGATATAGGCGCCAGCAACCGCACCTGTGGCGCCGGTGATGCCGGCCACGATGCGTCCGGCGTAGAGGAT
CGAGATCTCGATCCCGCGAAATTAATACGACTCACTATAGGGGAATTGTGAGCGGATAACAATTCCCCTC
TAGAAATAATTTTGTTTAACTTTAAGAAGGAGATATACCATGGGCAGCAGCCATCATCATCATCATCACA
GCAGCGGCCTGGTGCCGCGCGGCAGCCATATGACTACCGAAACCATCCAGTCTAACGCGAACCTGGCTCC
GCTGCCGCCGCATGTGCCGGAACACCTGGTGTTCGACTTCGATATGTACAACCCGTCTAACCTGTCTGCG
GGCGTTCAGGAAGCGTGGGCGGTGCTGCAGGAATCCAACGTTCCGGATCTGGTGTGGACCCGCTGCAACG
GCGGTCACTGGATCGCGACCCGTGGCCAGCTGATTCGTGAAGCATACGAAGATTACCGTCATTTCTCCTC
TGAATGCCCGTTCATCCCGCGTGAGGCTGGTGAGGCGTACGATTTCATTCCGACTAGCATGGACCCGCCG
GAGCAGCGCCAGTTTCGTGCGCTGGCGAACCAGGTTGTTGGTATGCCGGTTGTGGATAAACTGGAGAACC
GTATCCAGGAGCTGGCGTGCTCTCTGATTGAGTCTCTGCGTCCGCAGGGTCAGTGCAACTTCACCGAAGA
CTACGCGGAACCGTTTCCGATCCGTATTTTCATGCTGCTGGCGGGTCTGCCGGAGGAAGACATTCCGCAC
CTGAAGTATCTGACCGACCAGATGACTCGCCCGGATGGCTCTATGACCTTCGCGGAGGCGAAAGAAGCGC
TGTACGACTACCTGATCCCGATCATCGAACAGCGCCGTCAGAAGCCGGGTACCGACGCGATCTCTATCGT
TGCGAACGGTCAGGTTAACGGTCGTCCGATTACCTCCGATGAAGCGAAACGTATGTGCGGTCTGCTGCTG
GTGGGTGGTCTGGACACTGTTGTTAACTTCCTGTCTTTCTCTATGGAATTTCTGGCTAAAAGCCCGGAAC
ATCGTCAGGAACTGATCGAGCGTCCGGAGCGCATTCCGGCTGCGTGCGAAGAACTGCTGCGTCGCTTCTC
TCTGGTTGCAGACGGTCGCATCCTGACCTCTGACTACGAGTTCCACGGTGTGCAGCTGAAAAAAGGTGAT
CAGATCCTGCTGCCGCAGATGCTGAGCGGCCTGGACGAACGTGAAAACGCGTGTCCGATGCACGTTGACT
TTTCTCGCCAGAAGGTTTCTCACACTACTTTCGGTCACGGCTCTCACCTGTGCCTGGGCCAGCACCTGGC
GCGTCGCGAGATCATTGTTACCCTGAAAGAATGGCTGACTCGTATCCCGGATTTCAGCATTGCACCGGGT
GCGCAGATCCAGCACAAATCTGGTATCGTTAGCGGCGTGCAGGCTCTGCCGCTGGTTTGGGACCCGGCAA
CCACTAAAGCGGTTGGTGGATCCATGATCTACCTGAAATCTTTCGAACGTAACATCCGCCTGATCAATAT
GAAAGTGGTTTACGATGATGTTCGTGTGCTGAAAGATATTATCCAGGCGCTGGCCCGCCTGGTTGATGAA
GCCGTGCTGAAATTCAAACAGGATAGCGTTGAACTGGTGGCACTGGATCGTGCGCATATTAGCCTGATCT
CTGTTAACCTGCCGCGCGAAATGTTCAAAGAATACGATGTGAACGATGAATTTAAATTCGGTTTCAACAC
CCAGTACCTGATGAAAATCCTGAAAGTTGCAAAACGTAAAGAAGCCATTGAAATCGCAAGTGAAAGCCCG
GATAGTGTGATTATCAACATTATCGGCAGCACCAATCGTGAATTTAACGTTTGCAATCTGGAAGTGTCTG
AACAGGAAATTCCGGAAATCAACCTGCAGTTCGATATTAGTGCGACGATCAGCTCTGATGGTTTTAAAAG
TGCCATCAGCGAAGTTTCTACCGTGACGGATAATGTGGTTGTGGAAGGTCACGAAGATCGCATTCTGATC
AAAGCAGAAGGCGAAAGCGAAGTTGAAGTGGAATTTTCTAAAGATTGCGGCGGTCTGCAGGATCTGGAAT
TTAGTAAAGAAAGCAAAAATTCTTACAGTGCGGAATACCTGGATGATGTTCTGTCTCTGACGAAACTGAG
TGATTACGTGAAAATCAGCTTCGGCAACCAGAAACCGCTGCAGCTGTTTTTCAATATGGAAGGCGGTGGC
AAAGTTACGTACCTGCTGGCGCCGAAAGTGTGAGATCCGAATTCGAGCTCCGTCGACAAGCTTGCGGCCG
CACTCGAGCACCACCACCACCACCACTGAGATCCGGCTGCTAACAAAGCCCGAAAGGAAGCTGAGTTGGC
TGCTGCCACCGCTGAGCAATAACTAGCATAACCCCTTGGGGCCTCTAAACGGGTCTTGAGGGGTTTTTTG
CTGAAAGGAGGAACTATATCCGGAT
