>Addgene plasmid #85088 | pC3R112C/T180C | addgene partial sequence | sequence record 167045 | T7 5'-TAATACGACTCACTATAGGG-3'
CCGGATCTGGTGTGGACCCGCTGCAACGGCGGTCACTGGATCGCGACCCGTGGCCAGCTGATTCGTGAAG
CATACGAAGATTACCGTCATTTCTCCTCTGAATGCCCGTTCATCCCGCGTGAGGCTGGTGAGGCGTACGA
TTTCATTCCGACTAGCATGGACCCGCCGGAGCAGCGCCAGTTTCGTGCGCTGGCGAACCAGGTTGTTGGT
ATGCCGGTTGTGGATAAACTGGAGAACCGTATCCAGGAGCTGGCGTGCTCTCTGATTGAGTCTCTGCGTC
CGCAGGGTCAGTGCAACTTCACCGAAGACTACGCGGAACCGTTTCCGATCCGTATTTTCATGCTGCTGGC
GGGTCTGCCGGAGGAAGACATTCCGCACCTGAAGTATCTGACCGACCAGATGACTCGCCCGGATGGCTCT
ATGACCTTCGCGGAGGCGAAAGAAGCGCTGTACGACTACCTGATCCCGATCATCGAACAGCGCCGTCAGA
AGCCGGGTACCGACGCGATCTCTATCGTTGCGAACGGTCAGGTTAACGGTCGTCCGATTACCTCCGATGA
AGCGAAACGTATGTGCGGTCTGCTGCTGGTGGGTGGTCTGGACACTGTTGTTAACTTCCTGTCTTTCTCT
ATGGAATTTCTGGCTAAAAGCCCGG
