>Addgene plasmid #85088 | pC3R112C/T180C | addgene partial sequence | sequence record 167046 | T7term 5'-GCTAGTTATTGCTCAGCGG-3'
TCCTTTCGGGCTTTGTTAGCAGCCGGATCTCAGTGGTGGTGGTGGTGGTGCTCGAGTGCGGCCGCAAGCT
TGTCGACGGAGCTCGAATTCGGATCTCACACTTTCGGCGCCAGCAGGTACGTAACTTTGCCACCGCCTTC
CATATTGAAAAACAGCTGCAGCGGTTTCTGGTTGCCGAAGCTGATTTTCACGTAATCACTCAGTTTCGTC
AGAGACAGAACATCATCCAGGTATTCCGCACTGTAAGAATTTTTGCTTTCTTTACTAAATTCCAGATCCT
GCAGACCGCCGCAATCTTTAGAAAATTCCACTTCAACTTCGCTTTCGCCTTCTGCTTTGATCAGAATGCG
ATCTTCGTGACCTTCCACAACCACATTATCCGTCACGGTAGAAACTTCGCTGATGGCACTTTTAAAACCA
TCAGAGCTGATCGTCGCACTAATATCGAACTGCAGGTTGATTTCCGGAATTTCCTGTTCAGACACTTCCA
GATTGCAAACGTTAAATTCACGATTGGTGCTGCCGATAATGTTGATAATCACACTATCCGGGCTTTCACT
TGCGATTTCAATGGCTTCTTTACGTTTTGCAACTTTCAGGATTTTCATCAGGTACTGGGTGTTGAAACCG
AATTTAAATTCATCGTTCACATCGTATTCTTTGAACATTTCGCGCGGCAGGTTAACAGAGATCAGGCTAA
TATGCGCACGATCCAGTGCCACCAGTTCAACGCTATCCTGTTTGAATTTCAGCACGGCTTCATCAACCAG
GCGGGCCAGCGCCTGGATAATATCTTTCAGCACACGAACATCATCGTAAACCACTTTCATATTGATCAGG
CGGATGTTACGTTCGAAAGATTTCAGGTAGATCATGGATCCACCAACCGCTTTAGTGGTTGCCGGGTCCC
AAACCAGCGGCAGAGCCTGCACGCCGCTAACGATACCAGATTTGTGCTGGATCTGCGCACCCGGTGCAAT
GCTGAAATCCGGGATACGAGTCAGCCATTCTTTCAGGGTAACAATGATCTC
