>Addgene plasmid #85088 | pC3R112C/T180C | addgene partial sequence | sequence record 167472 | pBRrevBam 5'-GGTGATGTCGGCGATATAGG-3'
GCCGGTGATGCCGGCCACGATGCGTCCGGCGTAGAGGATCGAGATCTCGATCCCGCGAAATTAATACGAC
TCACTATAGGGGAATTGTGAGCGGATAACAATTCCCCTCTAGAAATAATTTTGTTTAACTTTAAGAAGGA
GATATACCATGGGCAGCAGCCATCATCATCATCATCACAGCAGCGGCCTGGTGCCGCGCGGCAGCCATAT
GACTACCGAAACCATCCAGTCTAACGCGAACCTGGCTCCGCTGCCGCCGCATGTGCCGGAACACCTGGTG
TTCGACTTCGATATGTACAACCCGTCTAACCTGTCTGCGGGCGTTCAGGAAGCGTGGGCGGTGCTGCAGG
AATCCAACGTTCCGGATCTGGTGTGGACCCGCTGCAACGGCGGTCACTGGATCGCGACCCGTGGCCAGCT
GATTCGTGAAGCATACGAAGATTACCGTCATTTCTCCTCTGAATGCCCGTTCATCCCGCGTGAGGCTGGT
GAGGCGTACGATTTCATTCCGACTAGCATGGACCCGCCGGAGCAGCGCCAGTTTCGTGCGCTGGCGAACC
AGGTTGTTGGTATGCCGGTTGTGGATAAACTGGAGAACCGTATCCAGGAGCTGGCGTGCTCTCTGATTGA
GTCTCTGCGTCCGCAGGGTCAGTGCAACTTCACCGAAGACTACGCGGAACCGTTTCCGATCCGTATTTTC
ATGCTGCTGGCGGGTCTGCCGGAGGAAGACATTCCGCACCTGAAGTATCTGACCGACCAGATGACTCGCC
CGGATGGCTCTATGACCTTCGCGGAGGCGAAAGAAGCGCTGTACGACTACCTGATCCCGATCATCGAACA
GCGCCGTCAGAAGCCGGGTACCGACGCGATCTCTATCGTTGCGAACGGTCAGGTTAACGGTCGTCCGATT
ACCTCCGATGAAGCGAAACGTATGTGCGGTCTGCTGCTGGTGGGTGGTCTGGA
